Addgene plasmid #233537: pICH47822_Sr62NLRa
Purpose: Expresses Sr62NLRa in planta
Depositing lab: Brande Wulff. Depositing organization: King Abdullah University of Science and Technology (KAUST). Publication: A wheat tandem kinase activates an NLR to trigger immunity. Chen R, Chen J, Powell OR, Outram MA, Arndell T, Gajendiran K, Wang YL, Lubega J, Xu Y, Ayliffe MA, Blundell C, Figueroa M, Sperschneider J, Vanhercke T, Kanyuka K, Tang D, Zhong G, Gardener C, Yu G, Gourdoupis S, Jaremko L, Matny O, Steffenson BJ, Boshoff WHP, Meyer WB, Arold ST, Dodds PN, Wulff BBH. Science. 2025 Mar 28;387(6741):1402-1408. doi: 10.1126/science.adp5034. Epub 2025 Mar 27. PubMed 40146821.
Backbone
  Vector backbone: pICH47822
  Backbone manufacturer: Sylvestre Marillonnet (Addgene Plasmid #48009)
  Backbone size w/o insert (bp): 6086
  Vector type: Plant Expression
Growth in bacteria
  Bacterial resistance: Ampicillin, 100 μg/mL
  Growth temperature: 37°C
  Growth strain: DH5alpha
  Copy number: High Copy
Gene/Insert
  Gene/Insert name: Sr62NLRa
  Species: Aegilops sharonensis
  Insert size (bp): 3123
  Promoter: 35S
  Cloning method: Restriction Enzyme; 5′ cloning site EcoRI (not destroyed); 3′ cloning site BamHI (not destroyed)
  Sequencing primers: 5′ GAL4 transcriptional activation domain forward; 3′ GAL4 transcriptional activation domain reverse
Terms and licenses: Academic/Nonprofit Terms; Industry Terms: Not Available to Industry
Depositor comments: Please visit https://doi.org/10.1101/2024.08.30.610287 for bioRxiv preprint.
How to cite: pICH47822_Sr62NLRa was a gift from Brande Wulff (Addgene plasmid # 233537 ; http://n2t.net/addgene:233537 ; RRID:Addgene_233537)
