[The description below was written by a language model from this plasmid's Addgene catalogue record and pLannotate feature annotations shown in this document.]
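Description:
pICH47822_Sr62NLRa is a plant expression plasmid built in pICH47822, a Golden Gate/MoClo-family binary acceptor backbone, and is intended to express the Sr62NLRa gene from Aegilops sharonensis in planta. The sequenced record is about 9.2 kb, consistent with a roughly 6.1 kb backbone carrying a 3.1 kb insert. For propagation in E. coli it has a high-copy ColE1/pUC-type origin and a β-lactamase gene under its own promoter, giving ampicillin/carbenicillin selection. It also carries the broad-host-range incP oriV together with the trfA replication initiator, which allow maintenance in Agrobacterium, and nopaline-type right and left T-DNA border repeats that delimit the segment transferred into plant cells. A short annotated TetR fragment appears to be a backbone remnant rather than a functional marker.

Between the borders lies a single expression cassette. A CaMV 35S promoter drives transcription; the upstream region annotated as a fragment of a CaMV open reading frame most likely reflects extended 35S promoter sequence from the viral genome rather than an expressed protein. The promoter is followed by the TMV Ω leader, a translational enhancer. The unannotated interval downstream of Ω, ending at the NOS terminator and polyadenylation signal, matches the size expected for the Sr62NLRa coding sequence. No epitope tag, reporter or plant selectable marker is annotated within the T-DNA.

The associated publication concerns a wheat tandem kinase that activates an NLR to trigger immunity, so this construct fits strong constitutive expression of the NLR component in plant tissue, for example by Agrobacterium-mediated delivery. The listed EcoRI/BamHI cloning sites and GAL4 activation domain sequencing primers look more typical of a yeast two-hybrid vector than of this backbone, and the feature table does not support them.
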