Features (pLannotate 1.2.2; 13 found; start..end, strand, type, name):
     57..688     +  rep_origin     oriV: incP origin of replication
    775..879     +  promoter       AmpR promoter: bla
    880..1740    +  CDS            AmpR: β-lactamase; bla; confers resistance to ampicillin, carbenicillin, and related antibiotics
   1911..2499    +  rep_origin     ori: high-copy-number ColE1/pMB1/pBR322/pUC origin of replication
   2835..3980    +  CDS            trfA: TRFA_ECOLX - Experimental evidence at protein level: Swiss-Prot protein existence level 1. Also involved in plasmid copy number control, promoting intermolecular coupling of protein bound iterons at oriV, which inhibits replication initiation. From Escherichia coli.
   4007..4027    +  CDS            TetR (fragment): tetracycline resistance regulatory protein; tetR
   4139..4163    -  misc_feature   RB T-DNA repeat: right border repeat from nopaline C58 T-DNA
   4208..5014    +  CDS            IBMP_CAMVB (fragment): Experimental evidence at protein level: Swiss-Prot protein existence level 1. Enhances the ribosomal termination-reinitiation event leading to the translation of major open reading frames on the polycistronic viral RNAs. From Cauliflower mosaic virus (strain Bari 1) (CaMV).
   5198..5543    +  promoter       CaMV 35S promoter: strong constitutive promoter from cauliflower mosaic virus
   5495..5541    +  promoter       minimal CaMV 35S promoter: minimal 35S promoter from cauliflower mosaic virus
   5572..5625    +  misc_feature   TMV Ω: translational enhancer from the tobacco mosaic virus 5'-leader sequence (Gallie et al., 1988)
   8787..9039    +  terminator     NOS terminator: nopaline synthase terminator and poly(A) signal
   9150..9174    -  misc_feature   LB T-DNA repeat: left border repeat from nopaline C58 T-DNA
>Addgene plasmid #233537 | pICH47822_Sr62NLRa | addgene full sequence | sequence record 472161 | Addgene NGS Result
CACAAAATCACCACTCGATACAGGCAGCCCATCAGTCAGATCAGGATCTCCTTTGCGACGCTCACCGGGC
TGGTTGCCCTCGCCGCTGGGCTGGCGGCCGTCTATGGCCCTGCAAACGCGCCAGAAACGCCGTCGAAGCC
GTGTGCGAGACACCGCGGCCGCCGGCGTTGTGGATACCTCGCGGAAAACTTGGCCCTCACTGACAGATGA
GGGGCGGACGTTGACACTTGAGGGGCCGACTCACCCGGCGCGGCGTTGACAGATGAGGGGCAGGCTCGAT
TTCGGCCGGCGACGTGGAGCTGGCCAGCCTCGCAAATCGGCGAAAACGCCTGATTTTACGCGAGTTTCCC
ACAGATGATGTGGACAAGCCTGGGGATAAGTGCCCTGCGGTATTGACACTTGAGGGGCGCGACTACTGAC
AGATGAGGGGCGCGATCCTTGACACTTGAGGGGCAGAGTGCTGACAGATGAGGGGCGCACCTATTGACAT
TTGAGGGGCTGTCCACAGGCAGAAAATCCAGCATTTGCAAGGGTTTCCGCCCGTTTTTCGGCCACCGCTA
ACCTGTCTTTTAACCTGCTTTTAAACCAATATTTATAAACCTTGTTTTTAACCAGGGCTGCGCCCTGTGC
GCGTGACCGCGCACGCCGAAGGGGGGTGCCCCCCCTTCTCGAACCCTCCCGGCCCGCTAACGCGGGCCTC
CCATCCCCCCAGGGGCTGCGCCCCTCGGCCGCGAACGGCCTCACCCCAAAAATGGCAGCGCTGGCCAATT
CGTGCGCGGAACCCCTATTTGTTTATTTTTCTAAATACATTCAAATATGTATCCGCTCATGAGACAATAA
CCTTGATAAATGCTTCAATAATATTGAAAAAGGAAGAGTATGAGTATTCAACATTTCCGTGTCGCCCTTA
TTCCCTTTTTTGCGGCATTTTGCCTTCCTGTTTTTGCTCACCCAGAAACGCTGGTGAAAGTAAAAGATGC
TGAAGATCAGTTGGGTGCACGAGTGGGTTACATCGAACTGGATCTCAACAGCGGTAAGATCCTTGAGAGT
TTTCGCCCCGAAGAACGTTTTCCAATGATGAGCACTTTTAAAGTTCTGCTATGTGGCGCGGTATTATCCC
GTATTGACGCCGGGCAAGAGCAACTCGGTCGCCGCATACACTATTCTCAGAATGACTTGGTTGAGTACTC
ACCAGTCACAGAAAAGCATCTTACGGATGGCATGACAGTAAGAGAATTATGCAGTGCTGCCATAACCATG
AGTGATAACACTGCGGCCAACTTACTTCTGACAACGATCGGAGGACCGAAGGAGCTAACCGCTTTTTTGC
ACAACATGGGGGATCATGTAACTCGCCTTGATCGTTGGGAACCGGAGCTGAATGAAGCCATACCAAACGA
CGAGCGTGACACCACGATGCCTGTAGCAATGGCAACAACGTTGCGCAAACTATTAACTGGCGAACTACTT
ACTCTAGCTTCCCGGCAACAATTAATAGACTGGATGGAGGCGGATAAAGTTGCAGGACCACTTCTGCGCT
CGGCCCTTCCGGCTGGCTGGTTTATTGCTGATAAATCTGGAGCCGGTGAGCGTGGTTCTCGCGGTATCAT
TGCAGCACTGGGGCCAGATGGTAAGCCCTCCCGTATCGTAGTTATCTACACGACGGGGAGTCAGGCAACT
ATGGATGAACGAAATAGACAGATCGCTGAGATAGGTGCCTCACTGATTAAGCATTGGTAACTGTCAGACC
AAGTTTACTCATATATACTTTAGATTGATTTAAAACTTCATTTTTAATTTAAAAGGATCTAGGTGAAGAT
CCTTTTTGATAATCTCATGACCAAAATCCCTTAACGTGAGTTTTCGTTCCACTGAGCGTCAGACCCCGTA
GAAAAGATCAAAGGATCTTCTTGAGATCCTTTTTTTCTGCGCGTAATCTGCTGCTTGCAAACAAAAAAAC
CACCGCTACCAGCGGTGGTTTGTTTGCCGGATCAAGAGCTACCAACTCTTTTTCCGAAGGTAACTGGCTT
CAGCAGAGCGCAGATACCAAATACTGTTCTTCTAGTGTAGCCGTAGTTAGGCCACCACTTCAAGAACTCT
GTAGCACCGCCTACATACCTCGCTCTGCTAATCCTGTTACCAGTGGCTGCTGCCAGTGGCGATAAGTCGT
GTCTTACCGGGTTGGACTCAAGACGATAGTTACCGGATAAGGCGCAGCGGTCGGGCTGAACGGGGGGGTC
GTGCACACAGCCCAGCTTGGAGCGAACGACCTACACCGAACTGAGATACCTACAGCGTGAGCTATGAGAA
AGCGCCACGCTTCCCGAAGGGAGAAAGGCGGACAGGTATCCGGTAAGCGGCAGGGTCGGAACAGGAGAGC
GCACGAGGGAGCTTCCAGGGGGAAACGCCTGGTATCTTTATAGTCCTGTCGGGTTTCGCCACCTCTGACT
TGAGCGTCGATTTTTGTGATGCTCGTCAGGGGGGCGGAGCCTATGGAAAAACGCCAGCAACGCGGCCTTT
TTACGGTTCCTGGCAGATCCTAGATGTGGCGCAACGATGCCGGCGACAAGCAGGAGCGCACCGACTTCTT
CCGCATCAAGTGTTTTGGCTCTCAGGCCGAGGCCCACGGCAAGTATTTGGGCAAGGGGTCGCTGGTATTC
GTGCAGGGCAAGATTCGGAATACCAAGTACGAGAAGGACGGCCAGACGGTCTACGGGACCGACTTCATTG
CCGATAAGGTGGATTATCTGGACACCAAGGCACCAGGCGGGTCAAATCAGGAATAAGGGCACATTGCCCC
GGCGTGAGTCGGGGCAATCCCGCAAGGAGGGTGAATGAATCGGACGTTTGACCGGAAGGCATACAGGCAA
GAACTGATCGACGCGGGGTTTTCCGCCGAGGATGCCGAAACCATCGCAAGCCGCACCGTCATGCGTGCGC
CCCGCGAAACCTTCCAGTCCGTCGGCTCGATGGTCCAGCAAGCTACGGCCAAGATCGAGCGCGACAGCGT
GCAACTGGCTCCCCCTGCCCTGCCCGCGCCATCGGCCGCCGTGGAGCGTTCGCGTCGTCTTGAACAGGAG
GCGGCAGGTTTGGCGAAGTCGATGACCATCGACACGCGAGGAACTATGACGACCAAGAAGCGAAAAACCG
CCGGCGAGGACCTGGCAAAACAGGTCAGCGAGGCCAAGCAGGCCGCGTTGCTGAAACACACGAAGCAGCA
GATCAAGGAAATGCAGCTTTCCTTGTTCGATATTGCGCCGTGGCCGGACACGATGCGAGCGATGCCAAAC
GACACGGCCCGCTCTGCCCTGTTCACCACGCGCAACAAGAAAATCCCGCGCGAGGCGCTGCAAAACAAGG
TCATTTTCCACGTCAACAAGGACGTGAAGATCACCTACACCGGCGTCGAGCTGCGGGCCGACGATGACGA
ACTGGTGTGGCAGCAGGTGTTGGAGTACGCGAAGCGCACCCCTATCGGCGAGCCGATCACCTTCACGTTC
TACGAGCTTTGCCAGGACCTGGGCTGGTCGATCAATGGCCGGTATTACACGAAGGCCGAGGAATGCCTGT
CGCGCCTACAGGCGACGGCGATGGGCTTCACGTCCGACCGCGTTGGGCACCTGGAATCGGTGTCGCTGCT
GCACCGCTTCCGCGTCCTGGACCGTGGCAAGAAAACGTCCCGTTGCCAGGTCCTGATCGACGAGGAAATC
GTCGTGCTGTTTGCTGGCGACCACTACACGAAATTCATATGGGAGAAGTACCGCAAGCTGTCGCCGACGG
CCCGACGGATGTTCGACTATTTCAGCTCGCACCGGGAGCCGTACCCGCTCAAGCTGGAAACCTTCCGCCT
CATGTGCGGATCGGATTCCACCCGCGTGAAGAAGTGGCGCGAGCAGGTCGGCGAAGCCTGCGAAGAGTTG
CGAGGCAGCGGCCTGGTGGAACACGCCTGGGTCAATGATGACCTGGTGCATTGCAAACGCTAGGGCCTTG
TGGGGTCAGTTCCGGCTGGGGGTTCAGCAGCCAGCGCCTGATCTGGGGAACCCTGTGGTTGGCATGCACA
TACAAATGGACGAACGGATAAACCTTTTCACGCCCTTTTAAATATCCGATTATTCTAATAAACGCTCTTT
TCTCTTAGGTTTACCCGCCAATATATCCTGTCAAACACTGATAGTTTAAACCACTTCGTGCAGAAGACAA
GTAAGGAGGAATTCCAATCCCACAAAAATCTGAGCTTAACAGCACAGTTGCTCCTCTCAGAGCAGAATCG
GGTATTCAACACCCTCATATCAACTACTACGTTGTGTATAACGGTCCACATGCCGGTATATACGATGACT
GGGGTTGTACAAAGGCGGCAACAAACGGCGTTCCCGGAGTTGCACACAAGAAATTTGCCACTATTACAGA
GGCAAGAGCAGCAGCTGACGCGTACACAACAAGTCAGCAAACAGACAGGTTGAACTTCATCCCCAAAGGA
GAAGCTCAACTCAAGCCCAAGAGCTTTGCTAAGGCCCTAACAAGCCCACCAAAGCAAAAAGCCCACTGGC
TCACGCTAGGAACCAAAAGGCCCAGCAGTGATCCAGCCCCAAAAGAGATCTCCTTTGCCCCGGAGATTAC
AATGGACGATTTCCTCTATCTTTACGATCTAGGAAGGAAGTTCGAAGGTGAAGGTGACGACACTATGTTC
ACCACTGATAATGAGAAGGTTAGCCTCTTCAATTTCAGAAAGAATGCTGACCCACAGATGGTTAGAGAGG
CCTACGCAGCAAGTCTCATCAAGACGATCTACCCGAGTAACAATCTCCAGGAGATCAAATACCTTCCCAA
GAAGGTTAAAGATGCAGTCAAAAGATTCAGGACTAATTGCATCAAGAACACAGAGAAAGACATATTTCTC
AAGATCAGAAGTACTATTCCAGTATGGACGATTCAAGGCTTGCTTCATAAACCAAGGCAAGTAATAGAGA
TTGGAGTCTCTAAAAAGGTAGTTCCTACTGAATCTAAGGCCATGCATGGAGTCTAAGATTCAAATCGAGG
ATCTAACAGAACTCGCCGTCAAGACTGGCGAACAGTTCATACAGAGTCTTTTACGACTCAATGACAAGAA
GAAAATCTTCGTCAACATGGTGGAGCACGACACTCTGGTCTACTCCAAAAATGTCAAAGATACAGTCTCA
GAAGATCAAAGGGCTATTGAGACTTTTCAACAAAGGATAATTTCGGGAAACCTCCTCGGATTCCATTGCC
CAGCTATCTGTCACTTCATCGAAAGGACAGTAGAAAAGGAAGGTGGCTCCTACAAATGCCATCATTGCGA
TAAAGGAAAGGCTATCATTCAAGATCTCTCTGCCGACAGTGGTCCCAAAGATGGACCCCCACCCACGAGG
AGCATCGTGGAAAAAGAAGAGGTTCCAACCACGTCTACAAAGCAAGTGGATTGATGTGACATCTCCACTG
ACGTAAGGGATGACGCACAATCCCACTATCCTTCGCAAGACCCTTCCTCTATATAAGGAAGTTCATTTCA
TTTGGAGAGGACACGCTCGAGTATAAGAGCTCATTTTTACAACAATTACCAACAACAACAAACAACAAAC
AACATTACAATTACATTTACAATTATCGATATGGAGGAGATCGTGCTTGGACTGTCCAAGACGGTGGTGG
AGGGGACGCTGGTCAAGGTGAAGGCGGCGATTGACGAGGAGTCGAGGCTGAAGCTCGCGGTGCAGAGCGA
CCTGGTGTTCATCACGGGGGAGTTCGAGATGATGCAGTCGTTCCTCAACGTCGCCGACGCGGAGCGCATC
AAGAACAACGCCGTCAAGACGTGGGTGAGGCAGCTCCGCGACCTGGCCTACGACACCGAGGACTGCATCG
AGCTGGTCGTCCACCTGGATCCCAAGCCCAGATGGTGGCGCCGCCTGCTGGTCCTGCCTTGCCTGCCGGC
GGTGTCGCTGCCAATGGATGACGCGGCGGCGGAGATAAAGGAGCTCAAGGGCAGGGTGGAGTTCGTGAGC
CAGCGGAATATGCGCTACAACCTCATCACCGACTTCGGCGGCGCCAAGTCCGCCGCGCAGCAGCAGCTTG
ACCGGGCCGCCGGAGCTCTCGACATCGCCGTGGAGGCGGCGGCGAGGAAAGGGCGTAGCTTGGTGGATCT
GACCGAGTTGATCCCCAAAATGGAGGACCGCCCTGAGCTCGGCGTGATCTCGGTGTGGGGCACAGGCGGC
GACCTTGGGGTGGCGTCCATCGTCAGGAAGGCCTACGACGACCCTGAAATACGCAAGAACTTCCATAGTC
GTGGCTGGGCCAAGTTGACCCACCCTTTCGATCCGCGGAAGATCCTCCGGAGCTTGCTCATTCAGTTCTG
CACTAACACTGCTGCTCCACAGAAGCAAGGGGAGACTCTGGATGTAGATTCGTTGCTGAAGATGGAAAAG
ACAGTGGTGGAAGAAGGGGAGCTCGTCAAGCAGTTTGTGAGTCATGTGAGCACCCACAGGTTCCTCGTCG
TCCTCGAAGGCGTGTCAACGATGGCGGAATGGGATGCCCTCCGGATGTACCTGCCAGACATGGGTAATGG
GAGTCAGATCATCGTATCCACACAGCAGTTCGACATCGCGAGCTTGTGCACCGGGCAACTGCACAAAGTT
TCAGAGTTGAGAAAATTCACACCTGACCACTCTGTTTGTGTGTTCTTCAAGGAGGTTTCTGGAGGTGATG
ATCCTGGAAATGCAATGCTGGAGGGAGATGACAAAGCTGAACTTATTGGGCGTGACACAGAAGAGGAGGA
GCTTATGGAGCAGATTGATGAGGTTTCCCGTGTGATCTCGGTATGGGGGATTGCTGGTGTAGGAAAATCG
GCACTTGTCAGAAGTGCCTACTGCAAGTATCTCCAGGACCGCCCCAACTTTGCTGGGTTAAATCTGACCT
ACATACACGGGCGCGTGACCGTGCCCCATCCCTTTAATCTGAGGGAGTTCTGCCGCAGCTTGCTCCTGAA
CTTGTCCTCTGAGCCTGCTAAAACCAAAGAGGACGCCGTCGCTGAACTGGCAAACATGACCAATCCAACT
GATGTCTGCCGTAAGCTTCTTAGCGACGATCAACAACAGAAGCAGTGCCTTATTGTTATTGATGACCTCC
AGTCCACTGAAGAATGGGACAGAATAAAACAGGCCTTGTCATTTGGTAAAGAATGTTGTATCATAGTTGT
TACGAATGATTCAAGTGTTGCCAAATATTGTTCAGGGCAAGATCAGAAACTCATGTTCAACGTCAAAGGT
CTTGGTGACGAGCATGCCCTTGACCTCTTCAACACGGTATATGACGGCATGCCTAACCACATCACACGGG
ATGAGGACATGATCAATCAGTCGAAGCTAATGTTAAACAAATGCGGCGGACTACCCAAGGTGATAGTTGC
AATTGGTCGTTTCTTGGCCAAGAGTCTGAATTGGGAGGCCATGAATACTAACTTTATTCACCAGTTGGAA
AACAACCCAGAGCTGGCTAGTATACATAGCCTATTTAGTTGGCTGGACTCCTACTTCCACAACTGTCCTG
ATGAACTCAAGCCATGCATCTTCTATTTGTCAATCTTCCCTCGACGCCACGGCATTCGTCGGAGGCGTCT
GGTGAGGCGGTGGATCGCCGAGGGCTACTCAAGGGACACCGACGGGAATCTCGCGGAAGTGAACGGGGAA
AATTACTTCTCCAGGCTTGTCAACCTCAGCATGCTCACAGATGCTGAGCGTGGTGTCAACGCGGCTGGGA
CAGGGAGGAAAATGGCCATGTGCAACATCAACGATTTCTTCCGGGAGTACATTGTGTCGCGGCGAATGGA
GGAGAACCATGTGTTTGCACTGGAGGGGAGGTGCAGCCAGACCACACGGCGCACTGGGCGGCACCTGGTC
ATCAACCAAAGCTGGGACGGAGATGAGAACGTGTTCAACAGGATCGAGTTCTCGCGACTGCGGTCGGTGA
CAGTGTTCGGACCCTGGAAGCCATTCCTGGCCTCCGACAAGATGAGGGTGCTCCGCGTGCTTGATCTGGA
AGGCACTGAAGGTCTGACAGACGACGACATCAAGAGCATCGTCAAACGGCTGCCTCGACTGAAGTTCCTC
TCCCTGCGAAAATGCAAAAACATCTTTCGGCTGCCGAAGTCCCTGGGTCGCCTGAGGCAGCTCCAGACCC
TGGATGTGAGGCACACTGCCATAGCCCAGCTGCCAGCGACCGTCGTGAAGCTACAGAAGTTGCAGTATGT
TCGTGCCGGTAACACACCAGAGGAATATGCCGGCAGCGACAGCACGGAATCTAGCACCTCGGTGCCCGCC
TGTTTCTCATGTGGCCCTGTTGGCGGTCACATTGTCGGCGTTGAGGTGCCTCGCGGGGTCGAGAATCTGA
CCAACCTGCACACACTGGGTGTCATCAAAGCCACTGTGGCGGGACTCAAGGAGCTCAAAAAGCTTACCCA
GCTGCGCAAGCTCGGTGTGTCTGGCATCAACCGGAGAAACCACAAAGAGCTCTGTGCCGTCGTCTCCGGA
CATGGTCATCTGGAATCCCTGTCGATATGGCTTGACAAGGACACCGAGGGGATTGCTGACCCTTGTTCGC
CGAGCAATGATGACTTCAAGCCTCCAGAGAAGCTACGGAGGCTCAAACTCCACGGGCACATCGGCAATTT
GCCAGCATGGGTTAGCACTCTCACCATGCTGGATTTGGTGGAAGTATCCAAGTCTGCTGCTCAAGATCCA
TGAGTCGACCTGCAGAGCTTTCGTGCTTGTCAAGCAGATCGTTCAAACATTTGGCAATAAAGTTTCTTAA
GATTGAATCCTGTTGCCGGTCTTGCGATGATTATCATATAATTTCTGTTGAATTACGTTAAGCATGTAAT
AATTAACATGTAATGCATGACGTTATTTATGAGATGGGTTTTTATGATTAGAGTCCCGCAATTATACATT
TAATACGCGATAGAAAACAAAATATAGCGCGCAAACTAGGATAAATTATCGCGCGCGGTGTCATCTATGT
TACTAGATCGACGCTGAGCTCGAATTCTAGTTTGTCTTCACAGAGTGGGGCCCACTGCATCCACCCCAGT
ACATTAAAAACGTCCGCAATGTGTTATTAAGTTGTCTAAGCGTCAATTTGTTTACACCACAATATATCCT
GCCACCAGCCAGCCAACAGCTCCCCGACCGGCAGCTCGG
